# Supplementary material for: Highly efficient production of HIV-1AD8 gp120 in mammalian cells
Source: J Virol. 2025 Nov 7;99(11):e01359-25. doi: 10.1128/jvi.01359-25 (PMC12645962; doi:10.1128/jvi.01359-25)
Supplement: Text S1 — pAD8gp120 sequence. [file jvi.01359-25-s0001.txt]

LOCUS       AD8gp120                7200 bp    DNA     circular SYN 19-APR-2025
DEFINITION  synthetic circular DNA
ACCESSION   .
VERSION     .
KEYWORDS    .
SOURCE      synthetic DNA construct
  ORGANISM  synthetic DNA construct
REFERENCE   1  (bases 1 to 7200)
  AUTHORS   .
  TITLE     Direct Submission
  JOURNAL   Exported Sep 30, 2025 from SnapGene 8.1.0
            https://www.snapgene.com
COMMENT     pCDNA3.4-CO-sCD4 (GU) pCDNA 3.4 ASP (anti-sense protein) from the 
            NIH Reagent was used as a template (Category A - no commercial 
            restrictions). The CD5 sequence and CO-sCD4 were synthesized by GU 
            and cloned into the vector replacing the ASP gene. The DNA sequence 
            of sCD4 was originally codon-optimized by Gene Script in the 
            original DFCI vector). When aligned with the original 
            pCDNA3.4-CO-sCD4 (DFCI) there are 1 single deletion ('t' at 
            nucleotide 2096), 2 additonal sites (HindIII+EcoRI) for sCD4 
            cloning, and a partial deletion of the F1 origin (requires for 
            phages packaging; deletion of 180 bps). pCDNA3.4-PURO-CO-sCD4 (GU) 
            The Puromycin resistance gene (Pur) was codon optimized, synthesised
            and cloned into pCDNA3.4-CO-sCD4 (GU) by GU to generate a plasmid 
            for stable transfection and cell lines.
FEATURES             Location/Qualifiers
     source          1..7200
                     /mol_type="other DNA"
                     /organism="synthetic DNA construct"
     promoter        356..685
                     /label=SV40 promoter
                     /note="note: SV40 enhancer and early promoter"
     rep_origin      536..671
                     /label=SV40 ori
                     /note="note: SV40 origin of replication"
     CDS             752..1351
                     /codon_start=1
                     /label=Co_Puromycin (GU)
                     /translation="MTEYKPTVRLATRDDVPRAVRTLAAAFADYPATRHTVDPDRHIER
                     VTELQELFLTRVGLDIGKVWVADDGAAVAVWTTPESVEAGAVFAEIGPRMAELSGSRLA
                     AQQQMEGLLAPHRPKEPAWFLATVGVSPDHQGKGLGSAVVLPGVEAAERAGVPAFLETS
                     APRNLPFYERLGFTVTADVEVPEGPRTWCMTRKPGA"
     misc_feature    752..1351
                     /label=PURO
     polyA_signal    1527..1648
                     /label=SV40 poly(A) signal
                     /note="note: SV40 polyadenylation signal"
     primer_bind     complement(1697..1713)
                     /label=M13 rev
                     /note="note: common sequencing primer, one of multiple 
                     similar variants"
     protein_bind    1721..1737
                     /label=lac operator
                     /note="bound_moiety: lac repressor encoded by lacI note: 
                     The lac repressor binds to the lac operator to inhibit 
                     transcription in E. coli. This inhibition can be relieved 
                     by adding lactose or isopropyl-beta-D-thiogalactopyranoside
                     (IPTG)."
     promoter        complement(1745..1751)
                     /label=lac promoter
                     /note="note: promoter for the E. coli lac operon"
     promoter        complement(1752..1769)
                     /label=lac promoter
                     /note="note: promoter for the E. coli lac operon"
     promoter        complement(1770..1775)
                     /label=lac promoter
                     /note="note: promoter for the E. coli lac operon"
     protein_bind    1790..1811
                     /label=CAP binding site
                     /note="bound_moiety: E. coli catabolite activator protein 
                     note: CAP binding activates transcription in the presence 
                     of cAMP."
     rep_origin      complement(2099..2687)
                     /direction=LEFT
                     /label=ori
                     /note="direction: LEFT note: high-copy-number 
                     ColE1/pMB1/pBR322/pUC origin of replication"
     CDS             complement(2858..3649)
                     /label=AmpR
                     /note="codon_start: 1 gene: bla note: confers resistance to
                     ampicillin, carbenicillin, and related antibiotics product:
                     beta-lactamase transl_table: 1 translation: 
                     MSIQHFRVALIPFFAAFCLPVFA,HPETLVKVKDAEDQLGARVGYIELDLNSGKILESF
                      
                     RPEERFPMMSTFKVLLCGAVLSRIDAGQEQLGRRIHYSQNDLVEYSPVTEKHLTDGMTV
                      
                     RELCSAAITMSDNTAANLLLTTIGGPKELTAFLHNMGDHVTRLDRWEPELNEAIPNDER
                      
                     DTTMPVAMATTLRKLLTGELLTLASRQQLIDWMEADKVAGPLLRSALPAGWFIADKSGA
                      GERGSRGIIAALGPDGKPSRIVVIYTTGSQATMDERNRQIAEIGASLIKHW*"
     CDS             complement(3650..3718)
                     /label=AmpR
                     /note="codon_start: 1 gene: bla note: confers resistance to
                     ampicillin, carbenicillin, and related antibiotics product:
                     beta-lactamase transl_table: 1 translation: 
                     MSIQHFRVALIPFFAAFCLPVFA,HPETLVKVKDAEDQLGARVGYIELDLNSGKILESF
                      
                     RPEERFPMMSTFKVLLCGAVLSRIDAGQEQLGRRIHYSQNDLVEYSPVTEKHLTDGMTV
                      
                     RELCSAAITMSDNTAANLLLTTIGGPKELTAFLHNMGDHVTRLDRWEPELNEAIPNDER
                      
                     DTTMPVAMATTLRKLLTGELLTLASRQQLIDWMEADKVAGPLLRSALPAGWFIADKSGA
                      GERGSRGIIAALGPDGKPSRIVVIYTTGSQATMDERNRQIAEIGASLIKHW*"
     promoter        complement(3719..3823)
                     /label=AmpR promoter
                     /note="gene: bla"
     enhancer        4089..4468
                     /label=CMV enhancer
                     /note="note: human cytomegalovirus immediate early 
                     enhancer"
     promoter        4469..4672
                     /label=CMV promoter
                     /note="note: human cytomegalovirus (CMV) immediate early 
                     promoter"
     misc_feature    4787..4792
                     /label=Kozak sequence
     CDS             4793..4879
                     /codon_start=1
                     /label=Signal peptide
                     /translation="MKVKGIRKNYQHLWKWGIMLLGMLMICSA"
     CDS             4880..6304
                     /codon_start=1
                     /label=AD8gp120
                     /translation="VENLWVTVYYGVPVWKEATTTLFCASDAKAYDTEVHNVWATHACV
                     PTDPNPQEVVLENVTENFNMWKNNMVEQMHEDIISLWDQSLKPCVKLTPLCVTLNCTDL
                     RNVTNINNSSEGMRGEIKNCSFNITTSIRDKVKKDYALFYRLDVVPIDNDNTSYRLINC
                     NTSTITQACPKVSFEPIPIHYCTPAGFAILKCKDKKFNGTGPCKNVSTVQCTHGIRPVV
                     STQLLLNGSLAEEEVVIRSSNFTDNAKNIIVQLKESVEINCTRPNNNTRKSIHIGPGRA
                     FYTTGDIIGDIRQAHCNISRTKWNNTLNQIATKLKEQFGNNKTIVFNQSSGGDPEIVMH
                     SFNCGGEFFYCNSTQLFNSTWNFNGTWNLTQSNGTEGNDTITLPCRIKQIINMWQEVGK
                     AMYAPPIRGQIRCSSNITGLILTRDGGNNHNNDTETFRPGGGDMRDNWRSELYKYKVVK
                     IEPLGVAPTKAKRRVVQ"
     CDS             6305..6313
                     /codon_start=1
                     /label=3xGly
                     /translation="GGG"
     CDS             6314..6341
                     /codon_start=1
                     /label=8-His tag
                     /translation="HHHHHHHH"
     misc_feature    6392..6980
                     /label=WPRE
                     /note="note: woodchuck hepatitis virus posttranscriptional 
                     regulatory element"
     CDS             complement(6863..6874)
                     /label=Factor Xa site
                     /note="codon_start: 1 product: Factor Xa recognition and 
                     cleavage site transl_table: 1 translation: IEGR"
     polyA_signal    7045..7093
                     /label=HSV TK poly(A) signal
                     /note="note: herpesvirus thymidine kinase polyadenylation 
                     signal"
ORIGIN
        1 ctcctttcgc tttcttccct tcctttctcg ccacgttcnn nnnnnnnnnn nnnnnnnnnn
       61 nnnnnnnnnn nnnnnnnnnn nnnnnnnnnn nnnnnnnnnn nnnnnnnnnn nnnnnnnnnn
      121 nnnnnnnnna nnnnnnnnnn nnnnnnnnnn nnnnnnnnnn nnnnnnnnnn nnnnnnnnnc
      181 ctttgacgtt ggagtccacg ttctttaata gtggactctt gttccaaact ggaacaacac
      241 tcaaccctat ctcggtctat tcttttgatt tataagggat tttgccgatt tcggcctatt
      301 ggttaaaaaa tgagctgatt taacaaaaat ttaacgcgaa ttaattctgt ggaatgtgtg
      361 tcagttaggg tgtggaaagt ccccaggctc cccagcaggc agaagtatgc aaagcatgca
      421 tctcaattag tcagcaacca ggtgtggaaa gtccccaggc tccccagcag gcagaagtat
      481 gcaaagcatg catctcaatt agtcagcaac catagtcccg cccctaactc cgcccatccc
      541 gcccctaact ccgcccagtt ccgcccattc tccgccccat ggctgactaa ttttttttat
      601 ttatgcagag gccgaggccg cctctgcctc tgagctattc cagaagtagt gaggaggctt
      661 ttttggaggc ctaggctttt gcaaaaagct cccgggagct tgtatatcca ttttcggatc
      721 tgatcaagag acaggatgag gatcgtttcg catgaccgag tacaagccca ccgtgaggct
      781 ggccacaagg gacgacgtgc ccagggccgt gagaaccctg gccgctgctt tcgccgatta
      841 ccctgccaca agacacaccg tggatcctga tagacacatc gagagagtga cagagctgca
      901 ggagctgttc ctgacaaggg tgggcctgga catcggcaag gtgtgggtgg ccgatgatgg
      961 cgccgccgtg gctgtgtgga ccacacctga gagcgtggag gccggcgccg tgtttgccga
     1021 gatcggccct aggatggccg agctgagcgg cagcagactg gccgctcagc agcagatgga
     1081 gggcctgctg gcccctcaca ggcctaagga gcctgcctgg ttcctggcca ccgtgggcgt
     1141 gagccctgat caccagggca agggcctggg cagcgccgtt gtgctgcctg gagtggaggc
     1201 cgccgagaga gccggagtgc cagctttcct ggagacctcc gcccccagga acctgccttt
     1261 ctacgagaga ctgggcttca cagtgacagc cgacgtggag gtgcctgagg gccccagaac
     1321 ctggtgtatg accagaaagc ccggcgcctg agcgggactc tggggttcgc gaaatgaccg
     1381 accaagcgac gcccaacctg ccatcacgag atttcgattc caccgccgcc ttctatgaaa
     1441 ggttgggctt cggaatcgtt ttccgggacg ccggctggat gatcctccag cgcggggatc
     1501 tcatgctgga gttcttcgcc caccccaact tgtttattgc agcttataat ggttacaaat
     1561 aaagcaatag catcacaaat ttcacaaata aagcattttt ttcactgcat tctagttgtg
     1621 gtttgtccaa actcatcaat gtatcttatc atgtctgtat accgtcgacc tctagctaga
     1681 gcttggcgta atcatggtca tagctgtttc ctgtgtgaaa ttgttatccg ctcacaattc
     1741 cacacaacat acgagccgga agcataaagt gtaaagcctg gggtgcctaa tgagtgagct
     1801 aactcacatt aattgcgttg cgctcactgc ccgctttcca gtcgggaaac ctgtcgtgcc
     1861 agctgcatta atgaatcggc caacgcgcgg ggagaggcgg tttgcgtatt gggcgctctt
     1921 ccgcttcctc gctcactgac tcgctgcgct cggtcgttcg gctgcggcga gcggtatcag
     1981 ctcactcaaa ggcggtaata cggttatcca cagaatcagg ggataacgca ggaaagaaca
     2041 tgtgagcaaa aggccagcaa aaggccagga accgtaaaaa ggccgcgttg ctggcgtttt
     2101 tccataggct ccgcccccct gacgagcatc acaaaaatcg acgctcaagt cagaggtggc
     2161 gaaacccgac aggactataa agataccagg cgtttccccc tggaagctcc ctcgtgcgct
     2221 ctcctgttcc gaccctgccg cttaccggat acctgtccgc ctttctccct tcgggaagcg
     2281 tggcgctttc tcatagctca cgctgtaggt atctcagttc ggtgtaggtc gttcgctcca
     2341 agctgggctg tgtgcacgaa ccccccgttc agcccgaccg ctgcgcctta tccggtaact
     2401 atcgtcttga gtccaacccg gtaagacacg acttatcgcc actggcagca gccactggta
     2461 acaggattag cagagcgagg tatgtaggcg gtgctacaga gttcttgaag tggtggccta
     2521 actacggcta cactagaaga acagtatttg gtatctgcgc tctgctgaag ccagttacct
     2581 tcggaaaaag agttggtagc tcttgatccg gcaaacaaac caccgctggt agcggtggtt
     2641 tttttgtttg caagcagcag attacgcgca gaaaaaaagg atctcaagaa gatcctttga
     2701 tcttttctac ggggtctgac gctcagtgga acgaaaactc acgttaaggg attttggtca
     2761 tgagattatc aaaaaggatc ttcacctaga tccttttaaa ttaaaaatga agttttaaat
     2821 caatctaaag tatatatgag taaacttggt ctgacagtta ccaatgctta atcagtgagg
     2881 cacctatctc agcgatctgt ctatttcgtt catccatagt tgcctgactc cccgtcgtgt
     2941 agataactac gatacgggag ggcttaccat ctggccccag tgctgcaatg ataccgcgag
     3001 acccacgctc accggctcca gatttatcag caataaacca gccagccgga agggccgagc
     3061 gcagaagtgg tcctgcaact ttatccgcct ccatccagtc tattaattgt tgccgggaag
     3121 ctagagtaag tagttcgcca gttaatagtt tgcgcaacgt tgttgccatt gctacaggca
     3181 tcgtggtgtc acgctcgtcg tttggtatgg cttcattcag ctccggttcc caacgatcaa
     3241 ggcgagttac atgatccccc atgttgtgca aaaaagcggt tagctccttc ggtcctccga
     3301 tcgttgtcag aagtaagttg gccgcagtgt tatcactcat ggttatggca gcactgcata
     3361 attctcttac tgtcatgcca tccgtaagat gcttttctgt gactggtgag tactcaacca
     3421 agtcattctg agaatagtgt atgcggcgac cgagttgctc ttgcccggcg tcaatacggg
     3481 ataataccgc gccacatagc agaactttaa aagtgctcat cattggaaaa cgttcttcgg
     3541 ggcgaaaact ctcaaggatc ttaccgctgt tgagatccag ttcgatgtaa cccactcgtg
     3601 cacccaactg atcttcagca tcttttactt tcaccagcgt ttctgggtga gcaaaaacag
     3661 gaaggcaaaa tgccgcaaaa aagggaataa gggcgacacg gaaatgttga atactcatac
     3721 tcttcctttt tcaatattat tgaagcattt atcagggtta ttgtctcatg agcggataca
     3781 tatttgaatg tatttagaaa aataaacaaa taggggttcc gcgcacattt ccccgaaaag
     3841 tgccacctga cgtcgacgga tcgggagatc tcccgatccc ctatggtgca ctctcagtac
     3901 aatctgctct gatgccgcat agttaagcca gtatctgctc cctgcttgtg tgttggaggt
     3961 cgctgagtag tgcgcgagca aaatttaagc tacaacaagg caaggcttga ccgacaattg
     4021 catgaagaat ctgcttaggg ttaggcgttt tgcgctgctt cgcgatgtac gggccagata
     4081 tacgcgttga cattgattat tgactagtta ttaatagtaa tcaattacgg ggtcattagt
     4141 tcatagccca tatatggagt tccgcgttac ataacttacg gtaaatggcc cgcctggctg
     4201 accgcccaac gacccccgcc cattgacgtc aataatgacg tatgttccca tagtaacgcc
     4261 aatagggact ttccattgac gtcaatgggt ggagtattta cggtaaactg cccacttggc
     4321 agtacatcaa gtgtatcata tgccaagtac gccccctatt gacgtcaatg acggtaaatg
     4381 gcccgcctgg cattatgccc agtacatgac cttatgggac tttcctactt ggcagtacat
     4441 ctacgtatta gtcatcgcta ttaccatggt gatgcggttt tggcagtaca tcaatgggcg
     4501 tggatagcgg tttgactcac ggggatttcc aagtctccac cccattgacg tcaatgggag
     4561 tttgttttgg caccaaaatc aacgggactt tccaaaatgt cgtaacaact ccgccccatt
     4621 gacgcaaatg ggcggtaggc gtgtacggtg ggaggtctat ataagcagag ctcgtttagt
     4681 gaaccgtcag atcgcctgga gacgccatcc acgctgtttt gacctccata gaagacaccg
     4741 ggaccgatcc agcctccgga ctctagagga tcgaaccctt aagcttgcca ccatgaaggt
     4801 gaagggcatc cgcaagaact accagcacct gtggaagtgg ggcatcatgc tgctgggaat
     4861 gctgatgatc tgctccgccg tggagaacct gtgggtgacc gtgtactatg gcgtgcccgt
     4921 ctggaaggag gccaccacaa ccctgttctg cgccagcgat gccaaggcct acgacaccga
     4981 ggtgcacaac gtctgggcca cccacgcctg cgtgccaacc gatcccaatc cccaggaggt
     5041 ggtgctggag aacgtgaccg agaacttcaa catgtggaag aacaacatgg tggagcagat
     5101 gcacgaagac atcatcagcc tgtgggacca gagcctgaag ccctgcgtga agctgacacc
     5161 cctgtgtgtg accctgaact gcacagacct gcgcaacgtg accaacatca acaacagcag
     5221 cgagggaatg cgcggcgaga tcaagaactg cagcttcaac atcaccacca gcatccgcga
     5281 caaggtgaag aaggactacg ccctgttcta ccgcctggac gtggtgccca tcgacaacga
     5341 caacaccagc taccgcctga tcaactgcaa caccagcacc atcacccagg catgccccaa
     5401 ggtgagcttc gagcccatcc ccatccacta ctgcacaccc gccggcttcg ccatcctgaa
     5461 gtgcaaggac aagaagttca acggcaccgg cccctgcaag aacgtgagca ccgtgcagtg
     5521 cacacatggc atccggcccg tggtgtccac ccagctgctc ctgaatggaa gcctggccga
     5581 ggaagaggtg gtgatccgca gcagcaactt caccgacaac gccaagaaca tcatcgtgca
     5641 gctgaaggag agcgtggaga tcaactgcac ccggcccaac aacaatacac gcaagagcat
     5701 ccacatcgga cccggacgcg ccttctacac cacaggagac atcatcggag atatccgcca
     5761 ggcccactgc aacatcagcc gcaccaagtg gaacaacacc ctgaaccaga tcgccaccaa
     5821 gctgaaggag cagttcggca acaacaagac catcgtgttc aaccagagca gcggcggcga
     5881 cccagagatc gtgatgcaca gcttcaactg cggcggcgag ttcttctact gcaatagcac
     5941 ccagctgttc aacagcacct ggaacttcaa cggcacatgg aacctgaccc agagcaacgg
     6001 caccgagggc aacgacacca tcacactgcc atgccgcatc aagcagatca tcaacatgtg
     6061 gcaggaggtg ggcaaggcca tgtacgctcc acccatccgc ggccagattc gctgcagcag
     6121 caacatcacc ggcctgatcc tgacacgcga cggcggcaac aaccacaaca atgacaccga
     6181 gacctttcgg ccaggcggag gcgacatgcg ggacaactgg cggagcgagc tgtataagta
     6241 caaggtggtg aagatcgagc ccctgggagt cgctccaacc aaggccaaac gccgggttgt
     6301 acaggggggc ggacatcatc atcatcatca ccatcattaa gaattcaagg gttcgatccc
     6361 taccggttag taatgagttt gatatctcga caatcaacct ctggattaca aaatttgtga
     6421 aagattgact ggtattctta actatgttgc tccttttacg ctatgtggat acgctgcttt
     6481 aatgcctttg tatcatgcta ttgcttcccg tatggctttc attttctcct ccttgtataa
     6541 atcctggttg ctgtctcttt atgaggagtt gtggcccgtt gtcaggcaac gtggcgtggt
     6601 gtgcactgtg tttgctgacg caacccccac tggttggggc attgccacca cctgtcagct
     6661 cctttccggg actttcgctt tccccctccc tattgccacg gcggaactca tcgccgcctg
     6721 ccttgcccgc tgctggacag gggctcggct gttgggcact gacaattccg tggtgttgtc
     6781 ggggaagctg acgtcctttc catggctgct cgcctgtgtt gccacctgga ttctgcgcgg
     6841 gacgtccttc tgctacgtcc cttcggccct caatccagcg gaccttcctt cccgcggcct
     6901 gctgccggct ctgcggcctc ttccgcgtct tcgccttcgc cctcagacga gtcggatctc
     6961 cctttgggcc gcctccccgc ctggaacggg ggaggctaac tgaaacacgg aaggagacaa
     7021 taccggaagg aacccgcgct atgacggcaa taaaaagaca gaataaaacg cacgggtgtt
     7081 gggtcgtttg ttcataaacg cggggttcgg tcccagggct ggcactctgt cgatacccca
     7141 ccgagacccc attggggcca atacgcccgc gtttcttcct tttccccacc ccacccccca
//
